Addgene plasmid #171155: pCK255
Purpose: Expression of I-SceI gene for genome engineering in Pseudomonas with sacB gene included for counterselection with sucrose on pBBR1-GmR plasmid
Depositing lab: Jesse Zalatan. Depositing organization: University of Washington. Publication: Portable bacterial CRISPR transcriptional activation enables metabolic engineering in Pseudomonas putida. Kiattisewee C, Dong C, Fontana J, Sugianto W, Peralta-Yahya P, Carothers JM, Zalatan JG. Metab Eng. 2021 Apr 27. pii: S1096-7176(21)00063-X. doi: 10.1016/j.ymben.2021.04.002. PubMed 33930546.
Backbone
  Vector backbone: pBBR1-MCS5
  Backbone manufacturer: Kenneth M. Peterson
  Backbone size w/o insert (bp): 4768
  Total vector size (bp): 8020
  Vector type: Bacterial Expression
Growth in bacteria
  Bacterial resistance: Gentamicin, 10 μg/mL
  Growth temperature: 37°C
  Growth strain: DH5alpha
  Growth instructions: Medium Copy in P. putida
  Copy number: Low Copy
Gene/Insert
  Gene/Insert name: I-SceI_sacB
  Species: Synthetic
  Insert size (bp): 3256
  Cloning method: Gibson Cloning
  Sequencing primers: 5′ ggggagaggcggtttgcgta; 3′ cgtttgtgatggcttccatg
Resource information
  A portion of this plasmid was derived from a plasmid made by: Pablo Ivan Nikel, Herbert Schweizer
Terms and licenses: Academic/Nonprofit Terms; Industry Terms: Not Available to Industry
Depositor comments: Alternative names: pBBR1-GmR_I-SceI_sacB
How to cite: pCK255 was a gift from Jesse Zalatan (Addgene plasmid # 171155 ; http://n2t.net/addgene:171155 ; RRID:Addgene_171155)
