[The description below was written by a language model from this plasmid's Addgene catalogue record and pLannotate feature annotations shown in this document.]
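Description:
pCK255 (also called pBBR1-GmR_I-SceI_sacB) is a bacterial expression plasmid of about 8 kb built on the broad-host-range vector pBBR1-MCS5. It is intended as a helper plasmid for genome engineering in Pseudomonas. Replication depends on the pBBR1 oriV and its cognate Rep protein, originally from Bordetella bronchiseptica, which let the plasmid be maintained both in E. coli cloning strains and in Pseudomonas. The record lists it as low copy in general and medium copy in P. putida. Selection is by gentamicin, through the aacC1 gentamicin acetyltransferase gene, with a class 1 integron Pc promoter annotated just upstream of it.

The roughly 3.3 kb insert, assembled by Gibson cloning, carries two functional units. The first is the coding sequence for I-SceI, the yeast mitochondrial homing endonuclease that recognises an 18 bp site. It sits downstream of an annotated EM7 synthetic bacterial promoter, which appears to drive its expression. In allelic-exchange workflows, I-SceI cuts a recognition site carried by a suicide vector that has integrated into the chromosome. The resulting double-strand break stimulates the second recombination event, which resolves the cointegrate. The second unit is Bacillus subtilis sacB with its native sacR promoter region, followed by a lambda t0 terminator. The levansucrase it encodes makes cells sensitive to sucrose, so the helper plasmid can be cured by sucrose counterselection once editing is finished.

The feature table also shows backbone remnants: the lac promoter and operator, lacZα fragments, the pBluescript-type multiple cloning site with flanking T3 and T7 promoters, and an rrnB T1 terminator. Short fragment matches to CmR, TcR, lacI, 2μ ori and M13 ori are most likely vestigial or incidental and not functional elements.
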