Features (pLannotate 1.2.2; 25 found; start..end, strand, type, name):
    354..382     -  promoter       Pc promoter: intI1 (promoter lies within the coding sequence); class 1 integron promoter
    420..536     +  CDS            CmR (fragment): chloramphenicol acetyltransferase; cat; confers resistance to chloramphenicol
    564..658     -  terminator     lambda t0 terminator: transcription terminator from phage lambda
    694..2112    -  CDS            sacB: SACB_BACSU - Experimental evidence at protein level: Swiss-Prot protein existence level 1. From Bacillus subtilis (strain 168).
   2113..2558    -  promoter       sacB promoter: sacR; sacB promoter and control region
   2595..2776    -  rep_origin     2μ ori (fragment): yeast 2μ plasmid origin of replication
   2784..2808    -  CDS            lacZα (fragment): LacZα fragment of β-galactosidase; lacZ fragment
   2816..2872    -  misc_feature   MCS: pUC18/19 multiple cloning site
   2879..3583    -  CDS            SCEI (sequence partly withheld): SCE1_YEAST - Also known as OMEGA, SECY. Experimental evidence at protein level: Swiss-Prot protein existence level 1. Mitochondrial DNA endonuclease involved in intron homing. It introduces a specific double-strand break in the DNA of the 21S rRNA gene and thus mediates the insertion of an intron, containing its own coding sequence (group I intron), into an intronless gene. Specifically recognizes and cleaves the sequence 5'-TAGGGATAACAGGGTAAT-3'. From Saccharomyces cerevisiae (strain ATCC 204508 / S288c) (Baker's yeast).
   3622..3667    -  promoter       EM7 promoter: synthetic bacterial promoter&nbsp
   3684..3770    +  terminator     rrnB T1 terminator: Escherichia coli rrnB; transcription terminator T1 from the E. coli rrnB gene
   3799..3891    +  CDS            lacI (fragment): lac repressor; lacI; The lac repressor binds to the lac operator to inhibit transcription in E. coli. This inhibition can be relieved by adding lactose or isopropyl-β-D-thiogalactopyranoside (IPTG).
   3904..3925    +  protein_bind   CAP binding site: CAP binding activates transcription in the presence of cAMP. E. coli catabolite activator protein
   3940..3970    +  promoter       lac promoter: promoter for the E. coli lac operon
   3978..3994    +  protein_bind   lac operator: The lac repressor binds to the lac operator to inhibit transcription in E. coli. This inhibition can be relieved by adding lactose or isopropyl-β-D-thiogalactopyranoside (IPTG). lac repressor encoded by lacI
   4039..4057    +  promoter       T3 promoter: promoter for bacteriophage T3 RNA polymerase
   4070..4177    -  misc_feature   MCS: pBluescript multiple cloning site
   4186..4204    -  promoter       T7 promoter: promoter for bacteriophage T7 RNA polymerase
   4212..4367    +  CDS            lacZα (fragment): LacZα fragment of β-galactosidase; lacZ fragment
   4371..4448    -  rep_origin     M13 ori (fragment): M13 bacteriophage origin of replication; arrow indicates direction of (+) strand synthesis
   4448..4479    +  CDS            CmR (fragment): chloramphenicol acetyltransferase confers resistance to chloramphenicol
   4809..4878    -  CDS            TcR (fragment): tetracycline efflux protein; tet; confers resistance to tetracycline
   4939..5601    -  CDS            pBBR1 Rep: replication protein for the broad-host-range plasmid pBBR1 from Bordetella bronchiseptica
   5602..6373    -  rep_origin     pBBR1 oriV: replication origin of the broad-host-range plasmid pBBR1 from Bordetella bronchiseptica; requires the pBBR1 Rep protein for replication
   7655..165     -  CDS            GmR (across the origin): gentamycin acetyltransferase; aacC1; confers resistance to gentamycin
>Addgene plasmid #171155 | pCK255 | addgene full sequence | sequence record 344746 | Addgene NGS Result
GGCTACGTCTCCGAACTCACGACCGAAAAGATCAAGAGCAGCCCGCATGGATTTGACTTGGTCAGGGCCG
AGCCTACATGTGCGAATGATGCCCATACTTGAGCCACCTAACTTTGTTTTAGGGCGACTGCCCTGCTGCG
TAACATCGTTGCTGCTGCGTAACATCGTTGCTGCTCCATAACATCAAACATCGACCCACGGCGTAACGCG
CTTGCTGCTTGGATGCCCGAGGCATAGACTGTACAAAAAAACAGTCATAACAAGCCATGAAAACCGCCAC
TGCGCCGTTACCACCGCTGCGTTCGGTCAAGGTTCTGGACCAGTTGCGTGAGCGCATACGCTACTTGCAT
TACAGTTTACGAACCGAACAGGCTTATGTCAACTGGGTTCGTGCCTTCATCCGTTTCCACGGTGTGCGTC
CATGGGCAAATATTATACGCAAGGCGACAAGGTGCTGATGCCGCTGGCGATTCAGGTTCATCATGCCGTT
TGTGATGGCTTCCATGTCGGCAGAATGCTTAATGAATTACAACAGTTTTTACGTAATTATTGGGGACCCC
TGGATTCTCACCAATAAAAAACGCCCGGCGGCAACCGAGCGTTCTGAACAAATCCAGATGGAGTTCTGAG
GTCATTACTGGATCTATCAACAGGAGTCCAAGACTAGTATCGGCATTTTCTTTTGCGTTTTTATTTGTTA
ACTGTTAATTGTCCTTGTTCAAGGATGCTGTCTTTGACAACAGATGTTTTCTTGCCTTTGATGTTCAGCA
GGAAGCTAGGCGCAAACGTTGATTGTTTGTCTGCGTAGAATCCTCTGTTTGTCATATAGCTTGTAATCAC
GACATTGTTTCCTTTCGCTTGAGGTACAGCGAAGTGTGAGTAAGTAAAGGTTACATCGTTAGGATCAAGA
TCCATTTTTAACACAAGGCCAGTTTTGTTCAGCGGCTTGTATGGGCCAGTTAAAGAATTAGAAACATAAC
CAAGCATGTAAATATCGTTAGACGTAATGCCGTCAATCGTCATTTTTGATCCGCGGGAGTCAGTGAACAG
ATACCATTTGCCGTTCATTTTAAAGACGTTCGCGCGTTCAATTTCATCTGTTACTGTGTTAGATGCAATC
AGCGGTTTCATCACTTTTTTCAGTGTGTAATCATCGTTTAGCTCAATCATACCGAGAGCGCCGTTTGCTA
ACTCAGCCGTGCGTTTTTTATCGCTTTGCAGAAGTTTTTGACTTTCTTGACGGAAGAATGATGTGCTTTT
GCCATAGTATGCTTTGTTAAATAAAGATTCTTCGCCTTGGTAGCCATCTTCAGTTCCAGTGTTTGCTTCA
AATACTAAGTATTTGTGGCCTTTATCTTCTACGTAGTGAGGATCTCTCAGCGTATGGTTGTCGCCTGAGC
TGTAGTTGCCTTCATCGATGAACTGCTGTACATTTTGATACGTTTTTCCGTCACCGTCAAAGATTGATTT
ATAATCCTCTACACCGTTGATGTTCAAAGAGCTGTCTGATGCTGATACGTTAACTTGTGCAGTTGTCAGT
GTTTGTTTGCCGTAATGTTTACCGGAGAAATCAGTGTAGAATAAACGGATTTTTCCGTCAGATGTAAATG
TGGCTGAACCTGACCATTCTTGTGTTTGGTCTTTTAGGATAGAATCATTTGCATCGAATTTGTCGCTGTC
TTTAAAGACGCGGCCAGCGTTTTTCCAGCTGTCAATAGAAGTTTCGCCGACTTTTTGATAGAACATGTAA
ATCGATGTGTCATCCGCATTTTTAGGATCTCCGGCTAATGCAAAGACGATGTGGTAGCCGTGATAGTTTG
CGACAGTGCCGTCAGCGTTTTGTAATGGCCAGCTGTCCCAAACGTCCAGGCCTTTTGCAGAAGAGATATT
TTTAATTGTGGACGAATCGAACTCAGGAACTTGATATTTTTCATTTTTTTGCTGTTCAGGGATTTGCAGC
ATATCATGGCGTGTAATATGGGAAATGCCGTATGTTTCCTTATATGGCTTTTGGTTCGTTTCTTTCGCAA
ACGCTTGAGTTGCGCCTCCTGCCAGCAGTGCGGTAGTAAAGGTTAATACTGTTGCTTGTTTTGCAAACTT
TTTGATGTTCATCGTTCATGTCTCCTTTTTTATGTACTGTGTTAGCGGTCTGCTTCTTCCAGCCCTCCTG
TTTGAAGATGGCAAGTTAGTTACGCACAATAAAAAAAGACCTAAAATATGTAAGGGGTGACGCCAAAGTA
TACACTTTGCCCTTTACACATTTTAGGTCTTGCCTGCTTTATCAGTAACAAACCCGCGCGATTTACTTTT
CGACCTCATTCTATTAGACTCTCGTTTGGATTGCAACTGGTCTATTTTCCTCTTTTGTTTGATAGAAAAT
CATAAAAGGATTTGCAGACTACGGGCCTAAAGAACTAAAAAATCTATCTGTTTCTTTTCATTCTCTGTAT
TTTTTATAGTTTCTGTTGCATGGGCATAAAGTTGCCTTTTTAATCACAATTCAGAAAATATCATAATATC
TCATTTCACTAAATAATAGTGAACGGCAGGTATATGTGATGGGTTAAAAAGGATCGATCCTCTAGAGGAT
CCCCCTAGAGAATAGGAACTTCGGAATAGGAACTTCAAAGCGTTTCCGAAAACGAGCGCTTCCGAAAATG
CAACGCGAGCTGCGCACATACAGCTCACTGTTCACGTCGCACCTATATCTGCGTGTTGCCTGTATATATA
TATACATGAGAAGAACGGCATAGTGCGTGTTTATGCTTAAATGCGTACCTAGTCGCCAGGGTTTTCCCAG
TCACGACGCGGCCGCAAGCTTGCATGCCTGCAGGTCGACTCTAGAGGATCCCCGGGTACCGAGCTCGAAT
TCTTATTATTTCAGGAAAGTTTCGGAGGAGATAGTGTTCGGCAGTTTGTACATCATCTGCGGGATCAGGT
ACGGTTTGATCAGGTTGTAGAAGATCAGGTAAGACATAGAATCGATGTAGATGATCGGTTTGTTTTTGTT
GATTTTTACGTAACAGTTCAGTTGGAATTTGTTACGCAGACCCTTAACCAGGTATTCTACTTCTTCGAAA
GTGAAAGACTGGGTGTTCAGTACGATCGATTTGTTGGTAGAGTTTTTGTTGTAATCCCATTTACCACCAT
CATCCATGAACCAGTATGCCAGAGACATCGGGGTCAGGTAGTTTTCAACCAGGTTGTTCGGGATGGTTTT
TTT
[354 nt withheld, positions 3224-3577]
TTTCATATGTTCATGACTCCCCTAGGGGTTTAGTTCCTCACCTTGTCGTATTATACTATGCCGATATACT
ATGCCGATGATTAATTGTCACATTAATTAAAGGCATCAAATAAAACGAAAGGCTCAGTCGAAAGACTGGG
CCTTTCGTTTTATCTGTTGTTTGTCGGTGAACGCTCTCCTGAGTAGGACAAATCCGCCGCCCTAGACAGC
TGGGCGCGCCTGCGCCCAATACGCAAACCGCCTCTCCCCGCGCGTTGGCCGATTCATTAATGCAGCTGGC
ACGACAGGTTTCCCGACTGGAAAGCGGGCAGTGAGCGCAACGCAATTAATGTGAGTTAGCTCACTCATTA
GGCACCCCAGGCTTTACACTTTATGCTTCCGGCTCGTATGTTGTGTGGAATTGTGAGCGGATAACAATTT
CACACAGGAAACAGCTATGACCATGATTACGCCAAGCGCGCAATTAACCCTCACTAAAGGGAACAAAAGC
TGGGTACCGGGCCCCCCCTCGAGGTCGACGGTATCGATAAGCTTGATATCGAATTCCTGCAGCCCGGGGG
ATCCACTAGTTCTAGAGCGGCCGCCACCGCGGTGGAGCTCCAATTCGCCCTATAGTGAGTCGTATTACGC
GCGCTCACTGGCCGTCGTTTTACAACGTCGTGACTGGGAAAACCCTGGCGTTACCCAACTTAATCGCCTT
GCAGCACATCCCCCTTTCGCCAGCTGGCGTAATAGCGAAGAGGCCCGCACCGATCGCCCTTCCCAACAGT
TGCGCAGCCTGAATGGCGAATGGAAATTGTAAGCGTTAATATTTTGTTAAAATCCGCGTTAAATTTTTGT
TAAATCAGCTCATTTTTTAACCAATAGGCCGTACTGCGATGAGTGGCAGGGCGGGGCGTAATTTTTTTAA
GGCAGTTATTGGTGCCCTTAAACGCCTGGTTGCTACGCCTGAATAAGTGATAATAAGCGGATGAATGGCA
GAAATTCGAAAGCAAATTCGACCCGGTCGTCGGTTCAGGGCAGGGTCGTTAAATAGCCGCTTATGTCTAT
TGCTGGTTTACCGGTTTATTGACTACCGGAAGCAGTGTGACCGTGTGCTTCTCAAATGCCTGAGGCCAGT
TTGCTCAGGCTCTCCCCGTGGAGGTAATAATTGACGATATGATCATTTATTCTGCCTCCCAGAGCCTGAT
AAAAACGGTGAATCCGTTAGCGAGGTGCCGCCGGCTTCCATTCAGGTCGAGGTGGCCCGGCTCCATGCAC
CGCGACGCAACGCGGGGAGGCAGACAAGGTATAGGGCGGCGAGGCGGCTACAGCCGATAGTCTGGAACAG
CGCACTTACGGGTTGCTGCGCAACCCAAGTGCTACCGGCGCGGCAGCGTGACCCGTGTCGGCGGCTCCAA
CGGCTCGCCATCGTCCAGAAAACACGGCTCATCGGGCATCGGCAGGCGCTGCTGCCCGCGCCGTTCCCAT
TCCTCCGTTTCGGTCAAGGCTGGCAGGTCTGGTTCCATGCCCGGAATGCCGGGCTGGCTGGGCGGCTCCT
CGCCGGGGCCGGTCGGTAGTTGCTGCTCGCCCGGATACAGGGTCGGGATGCGGCGCAGGTCGCCATGCCC
CAACAGCGATTCGTCCTGGTCGTCGTGATCAACCACCACGGCGGCACTGAACACCGACAGGCGCAACTGG
TCGCGGGGCTGGCCCCACGCCACGCGGTCATTGACCACGTAGGCCGACACGGTGCCGGGGCCGTTGAGCT
TCACGACGGAGATCCAGCGCTCGGCCACCAAGTCCTTGACTGCGTATTGGACCGTCCGCAAAGAACGTCC
GATGAGCTTGGAAAGTGTCTTCTGGCTGACCACCACGGCGTTCTGGTGGCCCATCTGCGCCACGAGGTGA
TGCAGCAGCATTGCCGCCGTGGGTTTCCTCGCAATAAGCCCGGCCCACGCCTCATGCGCTTTGCGTTCCG
TTTGCACCCAGTGACCGGGCTTGTTCTTGGCTTGAATGCCGATTTCTCTGGACTGCGTGGCCATGCTTAT
CTCCATGCGGTAGGGGTGCCGCACGGTTGCGGCACCATGCGCAATCAGCTGCAACTTTTCGGCAGCGCGA
CAACAATTATGCGTTGCGTAAAAGTGGCAGTCAATTACAGATTTTCTTTAACCTACGCAATGAGCTATTG
CGGGGGGTGCCGCAATGAGCTGTTGCGTACCCCCCTTTTTTAAGTTGTTGATTTTTAAGTCTTTCGCATT
TCGCCCTATATCTAGTTCTTTGGTGCCCAAAGAAGGGCACCCCTGCGGGGTTCCCCCACGCCTTCGGCGC
GGCTCCCCCTCCGGCAAAAAGTGGCCCCTCCGGGGCTTGTTGATCGACTGCGCGGCCTTCGGCCTTGCCC
AAGGTGGCGCTGCCCCCTTGGAACCCCCGCACTCGCCGCCGTGAGGCTCGGGGGGCAGGCGGGCGGGCTT
CGCCCTTCGACTGCCCCCACTCGCATAGGCTTGGGTCGTTCCAGGCGCGTCAAGGCCAAGCCGCTGCGCG
GTCGCTGCGCGAGCCTTGACCCGCCTTCCACTTGGTGTCCAACCGGCAAGCGAAGCGCGCAGGCCGCAGG
CCGGAGGCTTTTCCCCAGAGAAAATTAAAAAAATTGATGGGGCAAGGCCGCAGGCCGCGCAGTTGGAGCC
GGTGGGTATGTGGTCGAAGGCTGGGTAGCCGGTGGGCAATCCCTGTGGTCAAGCTCGTGGGCAGGCGCAG
CCTGTCCATCAGCTTGTCCAGCAGGGTTGTCCACGGGCCGAGCGAAGCGAGCCAGCCGGTGGCCGCTCGC
GGCCATCGTCCACATATCCACGGGCTGGCAAGGGAGCGCAGCGACCGCGCAGGGCGAAGCCCGGAGAGCA
AGCCCGTAGGGCGCCGCAGCCGCCGTAGGCGGTCACGACTTTGCGAAGCAAAGTCTAGTGAGTATACTCA
AGCATTGAGTGGCCCGCCGGAGGCACCGCCTTGCGCTGCCCCCGTCGAGCCGGTTGGACACCAAAAGGGA
GGGGCAGGCATGGCGGCATACGCGATCATGCGATGCAAGAAGCTGGCGAAAATGGGCAACGTGGCGGCCA
GTCTCAAGCACGCCTACCGCGAGCGCGAGACGCCCAACGCTGACGCCAGCAGGACGCCAGAGAACGAGCA
CTGGGCGGCCAGCAGCACCGATGAAGCGATGGGCCGACTGCGCGAGTTGCTGCCAGAGAAGCGGCGCAAG
GACGCTGTGTTGGCGGTCGAGTACGTCATGACGGCCAGCCCGGAATGGTGGAAGTCGGCCAGCCAAGAAC
AGCAGGCGGCGTTCTTCGAGAAGGCGCACAAGTGGCTGGCGGACAAGTACGGGGCGGATCGCATCGTGAC
GGCCAGCATCCACCGTGACGAAACCAGCCCGCACATGACCGCGTTCGTGGTGCCGCTGACGCAGGACGGC
AGGCTGTCGGCCAAGGAGTTCATCGGCAACAAAGCGCAGATGACCCGCGACCAGACCACGTTTGCGGCCG
CTGTGGCCGATCTAGGGCTGCAACGGGGCATCGAGGGCAGCAAGGCACGTCACACGCGCATTCAGGCGTT
CTACGAGGCCCTGGAGCGGCCACCAGTGGGCCACGTCACCATCAGCCCGCAAGCGGTCGAGCCACGCGCC
TATGCACCGCAGGGATTGGCCGAAAAGCTGGGAATCTCAAAGCGCGTTGAGACGCCGGAAGCCGTGGCCG
ACCGGCTGACAAAAGCGGTTCGGCAGGGGTATGAGCCTGCCCTACAGGCCGCCGCAGGAGCGCGTGAGAT
GCGCAAGAAGGCCGATCAAGCCCAAGAGACGGCCCGAGACCTTCGGGAGCGCCTGAAGCCCGTTCTGGAC
GCCCTGGGGCCGTTGAATCGGGATATGCAGGCCAAGGCCGCCGCGATCATCAAGGCCGTGGGCGAAAAGC
TGCTGACGGAACAGCGGGAAGTCCAGCGCCAGAAACAGGCCCAGCGCCAGCAGGAACGCGGGCGCGCACA
TTTCCCCGAAAAGTGCCACCTGCGGCGTTGTGACAATTTACCGAACAACTCCGCGGCCGGGAAGCCGATC
TCGGCTTGAACGAATTGTTAGGTGGCGGTACTTGGGTCGATATCAAAGTGCATCACTTCTTCCCGTATGC
CCAACTTTGTATAGAGAGCCACTGCGGGATCGTCACCGTAATCTGCTTGCACGTAGATCACATAAGCACC
AAGCGCGTTGGCCTCATGCTTGAGGAGATTGATGAGCGCGGTGGCAATGCCCTGCCTCCGGTGCTCTCCG
GAGACTGCGAGATCATAGATATAGATCTCACTACGCGGCTGCTCAAACTTGGGCAGAACGTAAGCCGCGA
GAGCGCCAACAACCGCTTCTTGGTCGAAGGCAGCAAGCGCGATGAATGTCTTACTACGGAGCAAGTTCCC
GAGGTAATCGGAGTCCGGCTGATGTTGGGAGTAGGT
